>Addgene plasmid #243315 | AiP15245 - pAAV-AiE1058q_3xC2-minBG-SYFP2-WPRE3-BGHpA | addgene full sequence | sequence record 485877 | Addgene NGS Result
CCTGCAGGCAGCTGCGCGCTCGCTCGCTCACTGAGGCCGCCCGGGCGTCGGGCGACCTTTGGTCGCCCGG
CCTCAGTGAGCGAGCGAGCGCGCAGAGAGGGAGTGGCCAACTCCATCACTAGGGGTTCCTGCGGCCGCAC
GCGTAATCAGTTTTACACGGAGTAAAGCAAACAGTTATGTCAGCTAATTGCACTTAATTACAGAGACAAT
TGCTGTTTCAAAATGTTGGTGTGTCCACTTCTTCATCTTTCAATCAGTTCAAGAACATCCAGCCCCAACT
GTGAACATTTTAATTCTGCAATTTTAATTTCACTTCTGGAAAGGAACTTCAGAAAAAGACTCAGCAAGGA
TCTCCATTAACAAGACAGCACTCCCTGGGTACCCAGAGGTGGCAATCAGTTTTACACGGAGTAAAGCAAA
CAGTTATGTCAGCTAATTGCACTTAATTACAGAGACAATTGCTGTTTCAAAATGTTGGTGTGTCCACTTC
TTCATCTTTCAATCAGTTCAAGAACATCCAGCCCCAACTGTGAACATTTTAATTCTGCAATTTTAATTTC
ACTTCTGGAAAGGAACTTCAGAAAAAGACTCAGCAAGGATCTCCATTAACAAGACAGCACTCCCTGGGTA
CCCAGAGGTGGCAATCAGTTTTACACGGAGTAAAGCAAACAGTTATGTCAGCTAATTGCACTTAATTACA
GAGACAATTGCTGTTTCAAAATGTTGGTGTGTCCACTTCTTCATCTTTCAATCAGTTCAAGAACATCCAG
CCCCAACTGTGAACATTTTAATTCTGCAATTTTAATTTCACTTCTGGAAAGGAACTTCAGAAAAAGACTC
AGCAAGGATCTCCATTAACAAGACAGCACTCCCTGGGTACCCAGAGGTGGCGAGCTCGGGCTGGGCATAA
AAGTCAGGGCAGAGCCATCTATTGCTTACATTTGCTTCTGGGATCCAGATCTTTCGAAGCTAGCGCTACC
GGTCGCCACCATGGTGAGCAAGGGCGAGGAGCTGTTCACCGGGGTGGTGCCCATCCTGGTCGAGCTGGAC
GGCGACGTAAACGGCCACAAGTTCAGCGTGTCCGGCGAGGGCGAGGGCGATGCCACCTACGGCAAGCTGA
CCCTGAAGCTGATCTGCACCACCGGCAAGCTGCCCGTGCCCTGGCCCACCCTCGTGACCACCCTGGGCTA
CGGCGTGCAGTGCTTCGCCCGCTACCCCGACCACATGAAGCAGCACGACTTCTTCAAGTCCGCCATGCCC
GAAGGCTACGTCCAGGAGCGCACCATCTTCTTCAAGGACGACGGCAACTACAAGACCCGCGCCGAGGTGA
AGTTCGAGGGCGACACCCTGGTGAACCGCATCGAGCTGAAGGGCATCGACTTCAAGGAGGACGGCAACAT
CCTGGGGCACAAGCTGGAGTACAACTACAACAGCCACAACGTCTATATCACCGCCGACAAGCAGAAGAAC
GGCATCAAGGCCAACTTCAAGATCCGCCACAACATCGAGGACGGCGGCGTGCAGCTCGCCGACCACTACC
AGCAGAACACCCCCATCGGCGACGGCCCCGTGCTGCTGCCCGACAACCACTACCTGAGCTACCAGTCCAA
GCTGAGCAAAGACCCCAACGAGAAGCGCGATCACATGGTCCTGCTGGAGTTCGTGACCGCCGCCGGGATC
ACTCTCGGCATGGACGAGCTGTACAAGTAAGTCGACGGCGCGCCGCGGCCGCGAATTCGATATCATAATC
AACCTCTGGATTACAAAATTTGTGAAAGATTGACTGGTATTCTTAACTATGTTGCTCCTTTTACGCTATG
TGGATACGCTGCTTTAATGCCTTTGTATCATGCTATTGCTTCCCGTATGGCTTTCATTTTCTCCTCCTTG
TATAAATCCTGGTTAGTTCTTGCCACGGCGGAACTCATCGCCGCCTGCCTTGCCCGCTGCTGGACAGGGG
CTCGGCTGTTGGGCACTGACAATTCCGTGGCTCGAGAGATCTTCGACTGTGCCTTCTAGTTGCCAGCCAT
CTGTTGTTTGCCCCTCCCCCGTGCCTTCCTTGACCCTGGAAGGTGCCACTCCCACTGTCCTTTCCTAATA
AAATGAGGAAATTGCATCGCATTGTCTGAGTAGGTGTCATTCTATTCTGGGGGGTGGGGTGGGGCAGGAC
AGCAAGGGGGAGGATTGGGAAGACAATAGCAGGCATGAGATCTCACGTGCGGACCGAGCGGCCGCAGGAA
CCCCTAGTGATGGAGTTGGCCACTCCCTCTCTGCGCGCTCGCTCGCTCACTGAGGCCGGGCGACCAAAGG
TCGCCCGACGCCCGGGCTTTGCCCGGGCGGCCTCAGTGAGCGAGCGAGCGCGCAGCTGCCTGCAGGGGCG
CCTGATGCGGTATTTTCTCCTTACGCATCTGTGCGGTATTTCACACCGCATA
[95 nt withheld, positions 2433-2527]
T
[46 nt withheld, positions 2529-2574]
C
[141 nt withheld, positions 2576-2716]
CCTTTGACGTTGGAGTCCACGTTCTTT
[37 nt withheld, positions 2744-2780]
ACTCTATCTCGGGCTATTCTTTTGATTTATAAGGGATTTTGCCGATTTCGGTCTATTGGTTAAAAAATGA
GCTGATTTAACAAAAATTTAACGCGAATTTTAACAAAATATTAACGTTTACAATTTTATGGTGCACTCTC
AGTACAATCTGCTCTGATGCCGCATAGTTAAGCCAGCCCCGACACCCGCCAACACCCGCTGACGCGCCCT
GACGGGCTTGTCTGCTCCCGGCATCCGCTTACAGACAAGCTGTGACCGTCTCCGGGAGCTGCATGTGTCA
GAGGTTTTCACCGTCATCACCGAAACGCGCGAGACGAAAGGGCCTCGTGATACGCCTATTTTTATAGGTT
AATGTCATGATAATAATGGTTTCTTAGACGTCAGGTGGCACTTTTCGGGGAAATGTGCGCGGAACCCCTA
TTTGTTTATTTTTCTAAATACATTCAAATATGTATCCGCTCATGAGACAATAACCCTGATAAATGCTTCA
ATAATATTGAAAAAGGAAGAGTATGAGTATTCAACATTTCCGTGTCGCCCTTATTCCCTTTTTTGCGGCA
TTTTGCCTTCCTGTTTTTGCTCACCCAGAAACGCTGGTGAAAGTAAAAGATGCTGAAGATCAGTTGGGTG
CACGAGTGGGTTACATCGAACTGGATCTCAACAGCGGTAAGATCCTTGAGAGTTTTCGCCCCGAAGAACG
TTTTCCAATGATGAGCACTTTTAAAGTTCTGCTATGTGGCGCGGTATTATCCCGTATTGACGCCGGGCAA
GAGCAACTCGGTCGCCGCATACACTATTCTCAGAATGACTTGGTTGAGTACTCACCAGTCACAGAAAAGC
ATCTTACGGATGGCATGACAGTAAGAGAATTATGCAGTGCTGCCATAACCATGAGTGATAACACTGCGGC
CAACTTACTTCTGACAACGATCGGAGGACCGAAGGAGCTAACCGCTTTTTTGCACAACATGGGGGATCAT
GTAACTCGCCTTGATCGTTGGGAACCGGAGCTGAATGAAGCCATACCAAACGACGAGCGTGACACCACGA
TGCCTGTAGCAATGGCAACAACGTTGCGCAAACTATTAACTGGCGAACTACTTACTCTAGCTTCCCGGCA
ACAATTAATAGACTGGATGGAGGCGGATAAAGTTGCAGGACCACTTCTGCGCTCGGCCCTTCCGGCTGGC
TGGTTTATTGCTGATAAATCTGGAGCCGGTGAGCGTGGGTCTCGCGGTATCATTGCAGCACTGGGGCCAG
ATGGTAAGCCCTCCCGTATCGTAGTTATCTACACGACGGGGAGTCAGGCAACTATGGATGAACGAAATAG
ACAGATCGCTGAGATAGGTGCCTCACTGATTAAGCATTGGTAACTGTCAGACCAAGTTTACTCATATATA
CTTTAGATTGATTTAAAACTTCATTTTTAATTTAAAAGGATCTAGGTGAAGATCCTTTTTGATAATCTCA
TGACCAAAATCCCTTAACGTGAGTTTTCGTTCCACTGAGCGTCAGACCCCGTAGAAAAGATCAAAGGATC
TTCTTGAGATCCTTTTTTTCTGCGCGTAATCTGCTGCTTGCAAACAAAAAAACCACCGCTACCAGCGGTG
GTTTGTTTGCCGGATCAAGAGCTACCAACTCTTTTTCCGAAGGTAACTGGCTTCAGCAGAGCGCAGATAC
CAAATACTGTTCTTCTAGTGTAGCCGTAGTTAGGCCACCACTTCAAGAACTCTGTAGCACCGCCTACATA
CCTCGCTCTGCTAATCCTGTTACCAGTGGCTGCTGCCAGTGGCGATAAGTCGTGTCTTACCGGGTTGGAC
TCAAGACGATAGTTACCGGATAAGGCGCAGCGGTCGGGCTGAACGGGGGGTTCGTGCACACAGCCCAGCT
TGGAGCGAACGACCTACACCGAACTGAGATACCTACAGCGTGAGCTATGAGAAAGCGCCACGCTTCCCGA
AGGGAGAAAGGCGGACAGGTATCCGGTAAGCGGCAGGGTCGGAACAGGAGAGCGCACGAGGGAGCTTCCA
GGGGGAAACGCCTGGTATCTTTATAGTCCTGTCGGGTTTCGCCACCTCTGACTTGAGCGTCGATTTTTGT
GATGCTCGTCAGGGGGGCGGAGCCTATGGAAAAACGCCAGCAACGCGGCCTTTTTACGGTTCCTGGCCTT
TTGCTGGCCTTTTGCTCACATGT
Features (pLannotate 1.2.2; 14 found; start..end, strand, type, name):
     12..39      +  repeat_region  AAV2 ITR (fragment): inverted terminal repeat of adeno-associated virus serotype 2 inverted
     68..95      +  repeat_region  AAV2 ITR (fragment): inverted terminal repeat of adeno-associated virus serotype 2 inverted
    991..1707    +  CDS            SYFP2: SYFP2 is a basic (constitutively fluorescent) yellow fluorescent protein published in 2006, derived from Aequorea victoria. It is reported to be a very rapidly-maturing monomer with moderate acid sensitivity.
   1747..1904    +  misc_feature   WPRE (fragment): woodchuck hepatitis virus posttranscriptional regulatory element
   1910..1990    +  misc_feature   WPRE (fragment): woodchuck hepatitis virus posttranscriptional regulatory element
   2007..2118    +  polyA_signal   bGH poly(A) signal: bovine growth hormone polyadenylation signal
   2236..2376    +  repeat_region  AAV2 ITR: inverted terminal repeat of adeno-associated virus serotype 2 inverted
   2381..2432    -  misc_feature   bom (fragment): basis of mobility region from pBR322
   2451..2906    +  rep_origin     f1 ori (sequence partly withheld): f1 bacteriophage origin of replication; arrow indicates direction of (+) strand synthesis
   2907..2956    -  misc_feature   bom (fragment): basis of mobility region from pBR322
   3058..3093    -  CDS            rop (fragment): Rop protein, which maintains plasmids at low copy number; rop
   3188..3292    +  promoter       AmpR promoter: bla
   3293..4153    +  CDS            AmpR: β-lactamase; bla; confers resistance to ampicillin, carbenicillin, and related antibiotics
   4324..4912    +  rep_origin     ori: high-copy-number ColE1/pMB1/pBR322/pUC origin of replication
