[The description below was written by a language model from this plasmid's Addgene catalogue record and pLannotate feature annotations shown in this document.]
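Description:
AiP15245 - pAAV-AiE1058q_3xC2-minBG-SYFP2-WPRE3-BGHpA is an adeno-associated virus transfer plasmid built on a pAAV2 backbone, intended for packaging a reporter genome into recombinant AAV for delivery to brain tissue. In bacteria it is maintained as a high-copy plasmid through a ColE1/pUC-type origin and selected with ampicillin via the β-lactamase gene and its native promoter. An f1 phage origin and small remnants of pBR322 bom and rop sequences are also present in the backbone. A recombination-deficient strain is recorded for growth, consistent with the need to keep the repeat-rich ITRs intact.

The payload lies between AAV2 inverted terminal repeats, which provide the signals for genome replication and encapsidation. The automated annotation finds a full ITR downstream of the cassette and only short ITR fragments at the upstream end. The region between the upstream ITR and the reporter is not annotated, but the construct name indicates it holds the AiE1058q_3xC2 enhancer, apparently a three-copy concatenated core element, followed by a minimal beta-globin promoter (minBG). A minimal promoter of this kind has little activity on its own, so expression depends on the enhancer, which is described as designed to drive transgene expression in specific populations of brain cells. The record does not state which populations. The expressed gene is SYFP2, a rapidly maturing monomeric yellow fluorescent protein. It is followed by WPRE3, a shortened woodchuck posttranscriptional regulatory element that boosts transcript stability and expression (annotated as two WPRE fragments), and a bovine growth hormone polyadenylation signal. The construct serves as a fluorescent reporter for labelling and evaluating enhancer-defined cell types after AAV delivery.
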