Addgene plasmid #243315: AiP15245 - pAAV-AiE1058q_3xC2-minBG-SYFP2-WPRE3-BGHpA
Purpose: AiE1058q_3xC2 is an enhancer sequence designed to drive AAV-mediated transgene expression in specific populations of brain cells.
Depositing lab: Allen Institute for Brain Science & Jonathan Ting. Depositing organization: Allen Institute.
Backbone
  Vector backbone: pAAV2
  Vector type: AAV
Growth in bacteria
  Bacterial resistance: Ampicillin, 100 μg/mL
  Growth temperature: 37°C
  Growth strain: NEB Stable
  Copy number: High Copy
Gene/Insert
  Gene/Insert name: SYFP2
  Species: Synthetic
  Cloning method: Gibson Cloning
Terms and licenses: Academic/Nonprofit Terms; Industry Terms: Not Available to Industry
How to cite: AiP15245 - pAAV-AiE1058q_3xC2-minBG-SYFP2-WPRE3-BGHpA was a gift from Allen Institute for Brain Science & Jonathan Ting (Addgene plasmid # 243315 ; http://n2t.net/addgene:243315 ; RRID:Addgene_243315)
